Addgene plasmid #74929: pcDNA4TO-24xGCN4_v4-BFP-24xPP7
Purpose: Translation reporter
Depositing lab: Marvin Tanenbaum. Depositing organization: Hubrecht Institute. Publication: Dynamics of Translation of Single mRNA Molecules In Vivo. Yan X, Hoek TA, Vale RD, Tanenbaum ME. Cell. 2016 May 5;165(4):976-89. doi: 10.1016/j.cell.2016.04.034. PubMed 27153498.
Backbone
  Vector backbone: pcDNA4TO
  Vector type: Mammalian Expression
  Selectable markers: Zeocin
Growth in bacteria
  Bacterial resistance: Ampicillin, 100 μg/mL
  Growth temperature: 37°C
  Growth strain: DH5alpha
  Copy number: High Copy
Gene/Insert
  Gene/Insert name: 24xGCN4_v4-BFP-24xPP7
Terms and licenses: Academic/Nonprofit Terms; Industry Terms: Not Available to Industry
How to cite: pcDNA4TO-24xGCN4_v4-BFP-24xPP7 was a gift from Marvin Tanenbaum (Addgene plasmid # 74929 ; http://n2t.net/addgene:74929 ; RRID:Addgene_74929)
