[The description below was written by a language model from this plasmid's Addgene catalogue record and pLannotate feature annotations shown in this document.]
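Description:
pcDNA4TO-24xGCN4_v4-BFP-24xPP7 is a 9,094-bp mammalian expression plasmid built on the pcDNA4TO backbone and deposited as a translation reporter for imaging translation of single mRNA molecules in living cells. It is propagated in E. coli as a high-copy plasmid through a ColE1/pUC-type origin with ampicillin selection (AmpR under its own promoter), and it also carries an f1 origin. For selection in mammalian cells, a Zeocin resistance gene (Sh ble, BleoR) is driven by the SV40 early promoter, with an EM7 bacterial promoter upstream and an SV40 polyadenylation signal downstream.

The reporter transcript is expressed from the CMV enhancer/promoter. Immediately downstream of it, the annotation picks up two short tet operator matches, consistent with the tetracycline-regulatable design of this backbone, in which transcription is repressed in cells expressing Tet repressor and induced with tetracycline or doxycycline. The open reading frame begins with an array of 24 copies of the solubility-optimised GCN4_v4 (SunTag) peptide, only a few of which are recognised individually by the annotation, fused upstream of TagBFP. As ribosomes translate the array, the nascent peptides can be bound by a co-expressed fluorescent scFv fusion, which is supplied separately, so that translating mRNAs appear as bright spots. After the BFP coding sequence lies a regularly spaced repeat region. The software labels twelve short periodic matches there as cloning-site fragments, but by the construct name the region corresponds to the 24 PP7 hairpins, which lie in the 3′ UTR ahead of the bGH polyadenylation signal. These hairpins bind PP7 coat protein fusions, allowing the mRNA itself to be labelled or tethered independently of its translation status.
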