Features (pLannotate 1.2.2; 37 found; start..end, strand, type, name):
     28..80      -  misc_feature   bom (fragment): basis of mobility region from pBR322
    235..614     +  enhancer       CMV enhancer: human cytomegalovirus immediate early enhancer
    615..818     +  promoter       CMV promoter: human cytomegalovirus (CMV) immediate early promoter
    820..839     +  promoter       PLtetO-1 promoter (fragment): modified phage lambda PL promoter with tet operator sites (Lutz and Bujard, 1997)
    841..860     +  promoter       PLtetO-1 promoter (fragment): modified phage lambda PL promoter with tet operator sites (Lutz and Bujard, 1997)
    868..901     +  promoter       TRE3GV promoter (fragment): 3rd-generation Tet-responsive promoter that can be activated by binding of Tet-On® 3G, optimized for retroviral and lentiviral vectors
   1059..1115    +  CDS            GCN4_v4: GCN4 peptide optimized to improve solubility while preserving binding to an scFv-GFP fusion protein (Tanenbaum et al., 2014)
   1433..1456    +  CDS            GCN4_v4 (fragment): GCN4 peptide optimized to improve solubility while preserving binding to an scFv-GFP fusion protein (Tanenbaum et al., 2014)
   1725..1747    +  CDS            GCN4_v4 (fragment): GCN4 peptide optimized to improve solubility while preserving binding to an scFv-GFP fusion protein (Tanenbaum et al., 2014)
   2805..3500    +  CDS            TagBFP: TagBFP is a basic (constitutively fluorescent) blue fluorescent protein published in 2008, derived from Entacmaea quadricolor. It is reported to be a very rapidly-maturing monomer with very low acid sensitivity.
   3609..3627    -  misc_feature   MCS (fragment): pUC18/19 multiple cloning site
   3730..3748    -  misc_feature   MCS (fragment): pUC18/19 multiple cloning site
   3851..3869    -  misc_feature   MCS (fragment): pUC18/19 multiple cloning site
   3972..3990    -  misc_feature   MCS (fragment): pUC18/19 multiple cloning site
   4093..4111    -  misc_feature   MCS (fragment): pUC18/19 multiple cloning site
   4214..4232    -  misc_feature   MCS (fragment): pUC18/19 multiple cloning site
   4335..4353    -  misc_feature   MCS (fragment): pUC18/19 multiple cloning site
   4456..4474    -  misc_feature   MCS (fragment): pUC18/19 multiple cloning site
   4577..4595    -  misc_feature   MCS (fragment): pUC18/19 multiple cloning site
   4698..4716    -  misc_feature   MCS (fragment): pUC18/19 multiple cloning site
   4819..4837    -  misc_feature   MCS (fragment): pUC18/19 multiple cloning site
   4940..4958    -  misc_feature   MCS (fragment): pUC18/19 multiple cloning site
   5111..5335    +  polyA_signal   bGH poly(A) signal: bovine growth hormone polyadenylation signal
   5339..5360    +  promoter       SV40 promoter (fragment): SV40 enhancer and early promoter
   5381..5809    +  rep_origin     f1 ori (sequence partly withheld): f1 bacteriophage origin of replication; arrow indicates direction of (+) strand synthesis
   5823..6152    +  promoter       SV40 promoter: SV40 enhancer and early promoter
   6200..6247    +  promoter       EM7 promoter: synthetic bacterial promoter&nbsp
   6266..6640    +  CDS            BleoR: antibiotic-binding protein; Sh ble from Streptoalloteichus hindustanus; confers resistance to bleomycin, phleomycin, and Zeocin™
   6650..6775    +  CDS            ble (fragment): BLE_KLEPN - Experimental evidence at protein level: Swiss-Prot protein existence level 1. Binding protein with a strong affinity to the bleomycin family of antibiotics. Binds to CL990; an antimitotic-antibiotic compound. From Klebsiella pneumoniae.
   6770..6891    +  polyA_signal   SV40 poly(A) signal: SV40 polyadenylation signal
   6964..6980    -  protein_bind   lac operator: The lac repressor binds to the lac operator to inhibit transcription in E. coli. This inhibition can be relieved by adding lactose or isopropyl-β-D-thiogalactopyranoside (IPTG). lac repressor encoded by lacI
   6988..7018    -  promoter       lac promoter: promoter for the E. coli lac operon
   7033..7054    -  protein_bind   CAP binding site: CAP binding activates transcription in the presence of cAMP. E. coli catabolite activator protein
   7067..7159    -  CDS            lacI (fragment): lac repressor; lacI; The lac repressor binds to the lac operator to inhibit transcription in E. coli. This inhibition can be relieved by adding lactose or isopropyl-β-D-thiogalactopyranoside (IPTG).
   7342..7927    -  rep_origin     ori: high-copy-number ColE1/pMB1/pBR322/pUC origin of replication
   8098..8958    -  CDS            AmpR: β-lactamase; bla; confers resistance to ampicillin, carbenicillin, and related antibiotics
   8959..9063    -  promoter       AmpR promoter: bla
>Addgene plasmid #74929 | pcDNA4TO-24xGCN4_v4-BFP-24xPP7 | depositor full sequence | sequence record 141648 | pcDNA4TO-24xGCN4_v4-BFP-24xPP7 sequence 9094 bps
GACGGATCGGGAGATCTCCCGATCCCCTATGGTGCACTCTCAGTACAATCTGCTCTGATGCCGCATAGTT
AAGCCAGTATCTGCTCCCTGCTTGTGTGTTGGAGGTCGCTGAGTAGTGCGCGAGCAAAATTTAAGCTACA
ACAAGGCAAGGCTTGACCGACAATTGCATGAAGAATCTGCTTAGGGTTAGGCGTTTTGCGCTGCTTCGCG
ATGTACGGGCCAGATATACGCGTTGACATTGATTATTGACTAGTTATTAATAGTAATCAATTACGGGGTC
ATTAGTTCATAGCCCATATATGGAGTTCCGCGTTACATAACTTACGGTAAATGGCCCGCCTGGCTGACCG
CCCAACGACCCCCGCCCATTGACGTCAATAATGACGTATGTTCCCATAGTAACGCCAATAGGGACTTTCC
ATTGACGTCAATGGGTGGAGTATTTACGGTAAACTGCCCACTTGGCAGTACATCAAGTGTATCATATGCC
AAGTACGCCCCCTATTGACGTCAATGACGGTAAATGGCCCGCCTGGCATTATGCCCAGTACATGACCTTA
TGGGACTTTCCTACTTGGCAGTACATCTACGTATTAGTCATCGCTATTACCATGGTGATGCGGTTTTGGC
AGTACATCAATGGGCGTGGATAGCGGTTTGACTCACGGGGATTTCCAAGTCTCCACCCCATTGACGTCAA
TGGGAGTTTGTTTTGGCACCAAAATCAACGGGACTTTCCAAAATGTCGTAACAACTCCGCCCCATTGACG
CAAATGGGCGGTAGGCGTGTACGGTGGGAGGTCTATATAAGCAGAGCTCTCCCTATCAGTGATAGAGATC
TCCCTATCAGTGATAGAGATCGTCGACGAGCTCGTTTAGTGAACCGTCAGATCGCCTGGAGACGCCATCC
ACGCTGTTTTGACCTCCATAGAAGACACCGGGACCGATCCAGCCTCCGGACTCTAGCGTTTAAACTTAAG
CTTGCCACCATGGGCGCCATCATACACGCGGCCGCAATCATCGGTCCGGGTGGATCTGGAGGTGGAGGTT
CTGGAGGAGAAGAACTTTTGAGCAAGAATTATCATCTTGAGAACGAAGTGGCTCGTCTTAAGAAAGGTTC
TGGCAGTGGAGAAGAACTGCTTTCAAAGAATTACCACCTGGAAAATGAGGTAGCTAGACTGAAAAAGGGG
AGCGGAAGTGGGGAGGAGTTGCTGAGCAAAAATTATCATTTGGAGAACGAAGTAGCACGACTAAAGAAAG
GGTCCGGATCGGGTGAGGAGTTACTCTCGAAAAATTATCATCTCGAAAACGAAGTGGCTCGGCTAAAAAA
GGGCAGTGGTTCTGGAGAAGAGCTATTATCTAAAAACTACCACCTCGAAAATGAGGTGGCACGCTTAAAA
AAGGGAAGTGGCAGTGGTGAAGAGCTACTATCCAAGAATTATCATCTTGAGAACGAGGTAGCGCGTTTGA
AGAAGGGTTCCGGCTCAGGAGAGGAACTGCTCTCGAAGAACTATCATCTTGAAAATGAGGTCGCTCGATT
AAAAAAGGGATCGGGCAGTGGTGAGGAACTACTTTCAAAGAATTACCACCTCGAAAACGAAGTAGCTCGA
TTAAAGAAAGGTTCAGGGTCGGGTGAAGAATTACTGAGTAAAAATTATCATCTGGAAAATGAGGTAGCGA
GACTAAAAAAGGGGAGTGGTTCTGGCGAAGAGTTGCTATCGAAAAATTATCATCTTGAGAACGAAGTTGC
TAGGCTCAAAAAGGGCTCAGGCTCAGGCGAGGAGTTGCTCTCGAAAAACTACCACTTGGAAAATGAGGTC
GCGAGGTTGAAAAAGGGGAGCGGGTCGGGCGAGGAGTTATTGAGCAAAAACTATCATTTAGAGAACGAAG
TCGCGCGCTTAAAGAAAGGCTCGGGCTCGGGCGAAGAACTCTTATCGAAGAACTACCACCTCGAAAATGA
GGTCGCCAGGTTGAAAAAGGGCAGTGGCAGCGGGGAGGAACTCTTGAGCAAGAACTACCACTTGGAGAAT
GAGGTCGCGAGATTGAAGAAAGGGTCGGGGAGCGGCGAGGAATTGCTCAGCAAGAATTATCATTTGGAGA
ACGAAGTCGCCAGGCTCAAGAAAGGCTCGGGGTCGGGGGAGGAATTGTTGAGTAAAAACTACCACTTGGA
AAATGAAGTCGCCAGGCTCAAAAAAGGGAGTGGGAGCGGCGAAGAGTTATTGAGCAAAAATTACCACTTG
GAGAACGAAGTGGCAAGGCTCAAGAAAGGGAGCGGCAGCGGGGAGGAGCTCTTATCGAAGAACTACCACT
TAGAGAATGAAGTCGCCCGCTTGAAGAAAGGCTCGGGGAGCGGGGAAGAGCTCTTGAGCAAGAACTACCA
CTTGGAAAATGAGGTGGCGCGCTTGAAGAAAGGGAGCGGGAGCGGGGAAGAGTTACTATCTAAGAATTAT
CATCTCGAGAACGAGGTGGCTCGACTAAAGAAGGGCTCCGGCAGTGGGGAGGAACTCCTGTCGAAGAACT
ATCATCTTGAAAATGAGGTTGCAAGACTTAAAAAGGGGTCCGGATCAGGTGAGGAACTACTCAGTAAGAA
TTACCACCTGGAAAACGAAGTTGCACGTTTGAAGAAAGGATCAGGATCAGGCGAAGAACTGCTCTCAAAA
GATTATCATTTGGAAAATGAGGTTGCACGTTTAAAAAAGGGAAGTGGCAGTGGTGAGGAACTTCTGTCGA
AAAATTATCATCTCGAGAATGAAGTAGCCCGACTTAAAAAGGGTTCTGGCTCGGGTCAGCGGCCGCACCG
GTCATCTGAGCTGATTAAAGAAAATATGCATATGAAGCTGTATATGGAGGGGACAGTGGACAATCACCAT
TTCAAATGTACATCTGAAGGAGAGGGGAAACCCTATGAAGGAACACAGACAATGAGGATCAAAGTGGTGG
AGGGGGGCCCCCTGCCTTTCGCTTTTGACATTCTGGCTACCAGCTTTCTGTATGGAAGCAAGACTTTCAT
CAACCATACCCAGGGAATTCCTGATTTCTTTAAACAGTCCTTCCCTGAGGGATTTACATGGGAACGGGTG
ACAACTTACGAGGACGGCGGGGTGCTGACCGCCACTCAGGATACAAGCCTGCAGGACGGCTGCCTGATCT
ATAATGTGAAGATCAGAGGCGTGAACTTCACTTCCAATGGCCCCGTGATGCAGAAGAAGACCCTGGGCTG
GGAGGCATTCACTGAGACTCTGTACCCAGCTGACGGGGGACTGGAAGGGCGCAACGATATGGCACTGAAA
CTGGTGGGGGGAAGCCATCTGATTGCAAACATTAAAACTACATACCGCTCTAAAAAACCCGCAAAAAACC
TGAAAATGCCAGGCGTGTATTACGTGGATTACCGCCTGGAGCGCATCAAAGAGGCTAATAACGAGACCTA
CGTGGAACAGCACGAGGTGGCTGTGGCTCGCTACTGCGATCTGCCTTCTAAGCTGGGACACAAACTGAAC
GATATCTAACGACACGATTCGAAGATCGCATCGCTAGCCCGGTTGTACAGGTACCGGATCCTAAGGTACC
TAATTGCCTAGAAAGGAGCAGACGATATGGCGTCGCTCCCTGCAGGTCGACTCTAGAAACCAGCAGAGCA
TATGGGCTCGCTGGCTGCAGTATTCCCGGGTTCATTAGATCCTAAGGTACCTAATTGCCTAGAAAGGAGC
AGACGATATGGCGTCGCTCCCTGCAGGTCGACTCTAGAAACCAGCAGAGCATATGGGCTCGCTGGCTGCA
GTATTCCCGGGTTCATTAGATCCTAAGGTACCTAATTGCCTAGAAAGGAGCAGACGATATGGCGTCGCTC
CCTGCAGGTCGACTCTAGAAACCAGCAGAGCATATGGGCTCGCTGGCTGCAGTATTCCCGGGTTCATTAG
ATCCTAAGGTACCTAATTGCCTAGAAAGGAGCAGACGATATGGCGTCGCTCCCTGCAGGTCGACTCTAGA
AACCAGCAGAGCATATGGGCTCGCTGGCTGCAGTATTCCCGGGTTCATTAGATCCTAAGGTACCTAATTG
CCTAGAAAGGAGCAGACGATATGGCGTCGCTCCCTGCAGGTCGACTCTAGAAACCAGCAGAGCATATGGG
CTCGCTGGCTGCAGTATTCCCGGGTTCATTAGATCCTAAGGTACCTAATTGCCTAGAAAGGAGCAGACGA
TATGGCGTCGCTCCCTGCAGGTCGACTCTAGAAACCAGCAGAGCATATGGGCTCGCTGGCTGCAGTATTC
CCGGGTTCATTAGATCCTAAGGTACCTAATTGCCTAGAAAGGAGCAGACGATATGGCGTCGCTCCCTGCA
GGTCGACTCTAGAAACCAGCAGAGCATATGGGCTCGCTGGCTGCAGTATTCCCGGGTTCATTAGATCCTA
AGGTACCTAATTGCCTAGAAAGGAGCAGACGATATGGCGTCGCTCCCTGCAGGTCGACTCTAGAAACCAG
CAGAGCATATGGGCTCGCTGGCTGCAGTATTCCCGGGTTCATTAGATCCTAAGGTACCTAATTGCCTAGA
AAGGAGCAGACGATATGGCGTCGCTCCCTGCAGGTCGACTCTAGAAACCAGCAGAGCATATGGGCTCGCT
GGCTGCAGTATTCCCGGGTTCATTAGATCCTAAGGTACCTAATTGCCTAGAAAGGAGCAGACGATATGGC
GTCGCTCCCTGCAGGTCGACTCTAGAAACCAGCAGAGCATATGGGCTCGCTGGCTGCAGTATTCCCGGGT
TCATTAGATCCTAAGGTACCTAATTGCCTAGAAAGGAGCAGACGATATGGCGTCGCTCCCTGCAGGTCGA
CTCTAGAAACCAGCAGAGCATATGGGCTCGCTGGCTGCAGTATTCCCGGGTTCATTAGATCCTAAGGTAC
CTAATTGCCTAGAAAGGAGCAGACGATATGGCGTCGCTCCCTGCAGGTCGACTCTAGAAACCAGCAGAGC
ATATGGGCTCGCTGGCTGCAGTATTCCCGGGTTCATTAGATCTCGCGAAGGGCGAATTCACGAGGCGCGC
CCGGATCGCGATCGCAATCTTAATTAACTCGAGTCTAGAGGGCCCGTTTAAACCCGCTGATCAGCCTCGA
CTGTGCCTTCTAGTTGCCAGCCATCTGTTGTTTGCCCCTCCCCCGTGCCTTCCTTGACCCTGGAAGGTGC
CACTCCCACTGTCCTTTCCTAATAAAATGAGGAAATTGCATCGCATTGTCTGAGTAGGTGTCATTCTATT
CTGGGGGGTGGGGTGGGGCAGGACAGCAAGGGGGAGGATTGGGAAGACAATAGCAGGCATGCTGGGGATG
CGGTGGGCTCTATGGCTTCTGAGGCGGAAAGAACCAGCTGGGGCTCTAGGGGGTATCCCC
[124 nt withheld, positions 5381-5504]
C
[91 nt withheld, positions 5506-5596]
A
[49 nt withheld, positions 5598-5646]
CCTTTGACGTTGGAGTCCACGTTCTTT
[37 nt withheld, positions 5674-5710]
ACCCTATCTCGGTCTATTCTTTTGATTTATAAGGGATTTTGCCGATTTCGGCCTATTGGTTAAAAAATGA
GCTGATTTAACAAAAATTTAACGCGAATTAATTCTGTGGAATGTGTGTCAGTTAGGGTGTGGAAAGTCCC
CAGGCTCCCCAGCAGGCAGAAGTATGCAAAGCATGCATCTCAATTAGTCAGCAACCAGGTGTGGAAAGTC
CCCAGGCTCCCCAGCAGGCAGAAGTATGCAAAGCATGCATCTCAATTAGTCAGCAACCATAGTCCCGCCC
CTAACTCCGCCCATCCCGCCCCTAACTCCGCCCAGTTCCGCCCATTCTCCGCCCCATGGCTGACTAATTT
TTTTTATTTATGCAGAGGCCGAGGCCGCCTCTGCCTCTGAGCTATTCCAGAAGTAGTGAGGAGGCTTTTT
TGGAGGCCTAGGCTTTTGCAAAAAGCTCCCGGGAGCTTGTATATCCATTTTCGGATCTGATCAGCACGTG
TTGACAATTAATCATCGGCATAGTATATCGGCATAGTATAATACGACAAGGTGAGGAACTAAACCATGGC
CAAGTTGACCAGTGCCGTTCCGGTGCTCACCGCGCGCGACGTCGCCGGAGCGGTCGAGTTCTGGACCGAC
CGGCTCGGGTTCTCCCGGGACTTCGTGGAGGACGACTTCGCCGGTGTGGTCCGGGACGACGTGACCCTGT
TCATCAGCGCGGTCCAGGACCAGGTGGTGCCGGACAACACCCTGGCCTGGGTGTGGGTGCGCGGCCTGGA
CGAGCTGTACGCCGAGTGGTCGGAGGTCGTGTCCACGAACTTCCGGGACGCCTCCGGGCCGGCCATGACC
GAGATCGGCGAGCAGCCGTGGGGGCGGGAGTTCGCCCTGCGCGACCCGGCCGGCAACTGCGTGCACTTCG
TGGCCGAGGAGCAGGACTGACACGTGCTACGAGATTTCGATTCCACCGCCGCCTTCTATGAAAGGTTGGG
CTTCGGAATCGTTTTCCGGGACGCCGGCTGGATGATCCTCCAGCGCGGGGATCTCATGCTGGAGTTCTTC
GCCCACCCCAACTTGTTTATTGCAGCTTATAATGGTTACAAATAAAGCAATAGCATCACAAATTTCACAA
ATAAAGCATTTTTTTCACTGCATTCTAGTTGTGGTTTGTCCAAACTCATCAATGTATCTTATCATGTCTG
TATACCGTCGACCTCTAGCTAGAGCTTGGCGTAATCATGGTCATAGCTGTTTCCTGTGTGAAATTGTTAT
CCGCTCACAATTCCACACAACATACGAGCCGGAAGCATAAAGTGTAAAGCCTGGGGTGCCTAATGAGTGA
GCTAACTCACATTAATTGCGTTGCGCTCACTGCCCGCTTTCCAGTCGGGAAACCTGTCGTGCCAGCTGCA
TTAATGAATCGGCCAACGCGCGGGGAGAGGCGGTTTGCGTATTGGGCGCTCTTCCGCTTCCTCGCTCACT
GACTCGCTGCGCTCGGTCGTTCGGCTGCGGCGAGCGGTATCAGCTCACTCAAAGGCGGTAATACGGTTAT
CCACAGAATCAGGGGATAACGCAGGAAAGAACATGTGAGCAAAAGGCCAGCAAAAGGCCAGGAACCGTAA
AAAGGCCGCGTTGCTGGCGTTTTTCCATAGGCTCCGCCCCCCTGACGAGCATCACAAAAATCGACGCTCA
AGTCAGAGGTGGCGAAACCCGACAGGACTATAAAGATACCAGGCGTTTCCCCCTGGAAGCTCCCTCGTGC
GCTCTCCTGTTCCGACCCTGCCGCTTACCGGATACCTGTCCGCCTTTCTCCCTTCGGGAAGCGTGGCGCT
TTCTCATAGCTCACGCTGTAGGTATCTCAGTTCGGTGTAGGTCGTTCGCTCCAAGCTGGGCTGTGTGCAC
GAACCCCCCGTTCAGCCCGACCGCTGCGCCTTATCCGGTAACTATCGTCTTGAGTCCAACCCGGTAAGAC
ACGACTTATCGCCACTGGCAGCAGCCACTGGTAACAGGATTAGCAGAGCGAGGTATGTAGGCGGTGCTAC
AGAGTTCTTGAAGTGGTGGCCTAACTACGGCTACACTAGAAGAACAGTATTTGGTATCTGCGCTCTGCTG
AAGCCAGTTACCTTCGGAAAAAGAGTTGGTAGCTCTTGATCCGGCAAACAAACCACCGCTGGTAGCGGTT
TTTTTGTTTGCAAGCAGCAGATTACGCGCAGAAAAAAAGGATCTCAAGAAGATCCTTTGATCTTTTCTAC
GGGGTCTGACGCTCAGTGGAACGAAAACTCACGTTAAGGGATTTTGGTCATGAGATTATCAAAAAGGATC
TTCACCTAGATCCTTTTAAATTAAAAATGAAGTTTTAAATCAATCTAAAGTATATATGAGTAAACTTGGT
CTGACAGTTACCAATGCTTAATCAGTGAGGCACCTATCTCAGCGATCTGTCTATTTCGTTCATCCATAGT
TGCCTGACTCCCCGTCGTGTAGATAACTACGATACGGGAGGGCTTACCATCTGGCCCCAGTGCTGCAATG
ATACCGCGAGACCCACGCTCACCGGCTCCAGATTTATCAGCAATAAACCAGCCAGCCGGAAGGGCCGAGC
GCAGAAGTGGTCCTGCAACTTTATCCGCCTCCATCCAGTCTATTAATTGTTGCCGGGAAGCTAGAGTAAG
TAGTTCGCCAGTTAATAGTTTGCGCAACGTTGTTGCCATTGCTACAGGCATCGTGGTGTCACGCTCGTCG
TTTGGTATGGCTTCATTCAGCTCCGGTTCCCAACGATCAAGGCGAGTTACATGATCCCCCATGTTGTGCA
AAAAAGCGGTTAGCTCCTTCGGTCCTCCGATCGTTGTCAGAAGTAAGTTGGCCGCAGTGTTATCACTCAT
GGTTATGGCAGCACTGCATAATTCTCTTACTGTCATGCCATCCGTAAGATGCTTTTCTGTGACTGGTGAG
TACTCAACCAAGTCATTCTGAGAATAGTGTATGCGGCGACCGAGTTGCTCTTGCCCGGCGTCAATACGGG
ATAATACCGCGCCACATAGCAGAACTTTAAAAGTGCTCATCATTGGAAAACGTTCTTCGGGGCGAAAACT
CTCAAGGATCTTACCGCTGTTGAGATCCAGTTCGATGTAACCCACTCGTGCACCCAACTGATCTTCAGCA
TCTTTTACTTTCACCAGCGTTTCTGGGTGAGCAAAAACAGGAAGGCAAAATGCCGCAAAAAAGGGAATAA
GGGCGACACGGAAATGTTGAATACTCATACTCTTCCTTTTTCAATATTATTGAAGCATTTATCAGGGTTA
TTGTCTCATGAGCGGATACATATTTGAATGTATTTAGAAAAATAAACAAATAGGGGTTCCGCGCACATTT
CCCCGAAAAGTGCCACCTGACGTC
