>Addgene plasmid #74929 | pcDNA4TO-24xGCN4_v4-BFP-24xPP7 | addgene partial sequence | sequence record 145857 | LNCX 5'-AGCTCGTTTAGTGAACCGTCAGATC-3'
TTGACCTCCATAGAAGACACCGGGACCGATCCAGCCTCCGGACTCTAGCGTTTAAACTTAAGCTTGCCAC
CATGGGCGCCATCATACACGCGGCCGCAATCATCGGTCCGGGTGGATCTGGAGGTGGAGGTTCTGGAGGA
GAAGAACTTTTGAGCAAGAATTATCATCTTGAGAACGAAGTGGCTCGTCTTAAGAAAGGTTCTGGCAGTG
GAGAAGAACTGCTTTCAAAGAATTACCACCTGGAAAATGAGGTAGCTAGACTGAAAAAGGGGAGCGGAAG
TGGGGAGGAGTTGCTGAGCAAAAATTATCATTTGGAGAACGAAGTAGCACGACTAAAGAAAGGGTCCGGA
TCGGGTGAGGAGTTACTCTCGAAAAATTATCATCTCGAAAACGAAGTGGCTCGGCTAAAAAAGGGCAGTG
GTTCTGGAGAAGAGCTATTATCTAAAAACTACCACCTCGAAAATGAGGTGGCACGCTTAAAAAAGGGAAG
TGGCAGTGGTGAAGAGCTACTATCCAAGAATTATCATCTTGAGAACGAGGTAGCGCGTTTGAAGAAGGGT
TCCGGCTCAGGAGAGGAACTGCTCTCGAAGAACTATCATCTTGAAAATGAGGTCGCTCGATTAAAAAAGG
GATCGGGCAGTGGTGAGGAACTACTTTCAAAGAATTACCACCTCGAAAACGAAGTAGCTCGATTAAAGAA
AGGTTCAGGGTCGGGTGAAGAATTACTGAGTAAAAATTATCATCTGGAAAATGAGGTAGCGAGACTAAAA
AAGGGGAGTGGTTCTGGCGAAGAGTTGCTATCGAAAAATTATCATCTTGAGAACGAAGTTGCTAGGCTCA
AAAAGGGCTCAGGCTCAGGCGAGGAGTTGCTCTCGAAAAACTACCACTTGGAAAATGAGGTCGCGAGGTT
GAAAAAGGGGAGCGGGTCGGGCGAGGAGTTATTGAGCAAAAACTATCATTTAGAGAACGAAGTCGCGCGC
TTAAAGAAAGGCTCGGGCTCGGGCGAAGAACTCTTATC
