>Addgene plasmid #74929 | pcDNA4TO-24xGCN4_v4-BFP-24xPP7 | addgene partial sequence | sequence record 145858 | BGH-rev 5'-TAGAAGGCACAGTCGAGG-3'
TTAATTAAGATTGCGATCGCGATCCGGGCGCGCCTCGTGAATTCGCCCTTCGCGAGATCTAATGAACCCG
GGAATACTGCAGCCAGCGAGCCCATATGCTCTGCTGGTTTCTAGAGTCGACCTGCAGGGAGCGACGCCAT
ATCGTCTGCTCCTTTCTAGGCAATTAGGTACCTTAGGATCTAATGAACCCGGGAATACTGCAGCCAGCGA
GCCCATATGCTCTGCTGGTTTCTAGAGTCGACCTGCAGGGAGCGACGCCATATCGTCTGCTCCTTTCTAG
GCAATTAGGTACCTTAGGATCTAATGAACCCGGGAATACTGCAGCCAGCGAGCCCATATGCTCTGCTGGT
TTCTAGAGTCGACCTGCAGGGAGCGACGCCATATCGTCTGCTCCTTTCTAGGCAATTAGGTACCTTAGGA
TCTAATGAACCCGGGAATACTGCAGCCAGCGAGCCCATATGCTCTGCTGGTTTCTAGAGTCGACCTGCAG
GGAGCGACGCCATATCGTCTGCTCCTTTCTAGGCAATTAGGTACCTTAGGATCTAATGAACCCGGGAATA
CTGCAGCCAGCGAGCCCATATGCTCTGCTGGTTTCTAGAGTCGACCTGCAGGGAGCGACGCCATATCGTC
TGCTCCTTTCTAGGCAATTAGGTACCTTAGGATCTAATGAACCCGGGAATACTGCAGCCAGCGAGCCCAT
ATGCTCTGCTGGTTTCTAGAGTCGACCTGCAGGGAGCGACGCCATATCGTCTGCTCCTTTCTAGGCAATT
AGGTACCTTAGGATCTAATGAACCCGGGAATACTGCAGCCAGCGAGCCCATATGCTCTGCTGGTTTCTAG
AGTCGACCTGCAGGGAGCGACGCCATATCGTCTGCTCCTTTCTAGGCAATTAGGTACCTTAGGATCTAAT
GAACCCGGGAATACTGCAGCCAGCGAGCCCATATGCTCTGCTGGTTTCTAGAGTCGACCTG
