>Addgene plasmid #74929 | pcDNA4TO-24xGCN4_v4-BFP-24xPP7 | addgene partial sequence | sequence record 146523 | pcDNA4TO-R 5'-GTACCTGTACAACCGGGCTAG-3'
TTAGATATCGTTCAGTTTGTGTCCCAGCTTAGAAGGCAGATCGCAGTAGCGAGCCACAGCCACCTCGTGC
TGTTCCACGTAGGTCTCGTTATTAGCCTCTTTGATGCGCTCCAGGCGGTAATCCACGTAATACACGCCTG
GCATTTTCAGGTTTTTTGCGGGTTTTTTAGAGCGGTATGTAGTTTTAATGTTTGCAATCAGATGGCTTCC
CCCCACCAGTTTCAGTGCCATATCGTTGCGCCCTTCCAGTCCCCCGTCAGCTGGGTACAGAGTCTCAGTG
AATGCCTCCCAGCCCAGGGTCTTCTTCTGCATCACGGGGCCATTGGAAGTGAAGTTCACGCCTCTGATCT
TCACATTATAGATCAGGCAGCCGTCCTGCAGGCTTGTATCCTGAGTGGCGGTCAGCACCCCGCCGTCCTC
GTAAGTTGTCACCCGTTCCCATGTAAATCCCTCAGGGAAGGACTGTTTAAAGAAATCAGGAATTCCCTGG
GTATGGTTGATGAAAGTCTTGCTTCCATACAGAAAGCTGGTAGCCAGAATGTCAAAAGCGAAAGGCAGGG
GGCCCCCCTCCACCACTTTGATCCTCATTGTCTGTGTTCCTTCATAGGGTTTCCCCTCTCCTTCAGATGT
ACATTTGAAATGGTGATTGTCCACTGTCCCCTCCATATACAGCTTCATATGCATATTTTCTTTAATCAGC
TCAGATGACCGGTGCGGCCGCTGACCCGAGCCAGAACCCTTTTTAAGTCGGGCTACTTCATTCTCGAGAT
GATAATTTTTCGACAGAAGTTCCTCACCACTGCCACTTCCCTTTTTTAAACGTGCAACCTCATTTTCCAA
ATGATAATCTTTTGAGAGCAGTTCTTCGCCTGATCCTGATCCTTTCTTCAAACGTGCAACTTCGTTTTCC
AGGTGGTAATTCTTACTGAGTAGTTCCTCACCTGATCCGGACCCCTTTTTAAGTCTTGCAACCTCATTTT
CAAGATGATAGTTCTTCGA
